>Addgene plasmid #53808 | MAP3K7CL_pCSdest | addgene partial sequence | sequence record 163684 | SP6 5'-ATTTAGGTGACACTATAG-3'
ATTCAAGGATCACAAGTTTGTACAAAAAAGCAGGCACCATGATCAGCACAGCCAGGGTACCTGCTGACAA
GCCTGTACGCATCGCCTTTAGCCTCAATGACGCCTCAGATGATACACCCCCTGAAGACTCCATTCCTTTG
GTCTTTCCAGAATTAGACCAGCAGCTACAGCCCCTGCCGCCTTGTCATGACTCCGAGGAATCCATGGAGG
TGTTCAGACAGCACTGCCAAATAGCAGAAGAATACCTTGAGGTCAAAAAGGAAATCACCCTGCTTGAGCA
AAGGAAGAAGGAGCTCATTGCCAAGTTAGATCAGGCAGAAGAGGAGAAGGTGGATGCTGCTGAGCTGGTT
CGGGAATTCGAGGCTCTGACGGAGGAGAATCGGACGTTGAGGTTGGCCCAGTCTCAATGTGTGGAACAAC
TGGAGAAACTTCGAATACAGTATCAGAAGAGGCAGGGCTCGTCCAACCCAGCTTTCTTGTACAAAGTGGT
GATCCTCTCGAGCCTCTAGAACTATAGTGAGTCGTATTACGTAGATCCAGACATGATAAGATACATTGAT
GAGTTTGGACAAACCACAACTAGAATGCAGTGAAAAAAATGCTTTATTTGTGAAATTTGTGATGCTATTG
CTTTATTTGTAACCATTATAAGCTGCAATAAACAAGTTAACAACAACAATTGCATTCATTTTATGTTTCA
GGTTCAGGGGGAGGTGTGGGAGGTTTTTTAATTCGCGGCCGCGGCGCCAATGCATTGGGCCCGGTACCCA
GCTTTTGTTCCCTTTAGTGAGGGTTAATTGCGCGCTTGGCGTAATCATGGTCATAGCTGTTTCCTGTGTG
AAATTGTTATCCGCTCACAATTCCACACAACATACGAGCCGGGAGCATAA
