>Addgene plasmid #53808 | MAP3K7CL_pCSdest | addgene partial sequence | sequence record 163685 | EBV-rev 5'-GTGGTTTGTCCAAACTCATC-3'
ATACGACTCACTATAGTTCTAGAGGCTCGAGAGGATCACCACTTTGTACAAGAAAGCTGGGTTGGACGAG
CCCTGCCTCTTCTGATACTGTATTCGAAGTTTCTCCAGTTGTTCCACACATTGAGACTGGGCCAACCTCA
ACGTCCGATTCTCCTCCGTCAGAGCCTCGAATTCCCGAACCAGCTCAGCAGCATCCACCTTCTCCTCTTC
TGCCTGATCTAACTTGGCAATGAGCTCCTTCTTCCTTTGCTCAAGCAGGGTGATTTCCTTTTTGACCTCA
AGGTATTCTTCTGCTATTTGGCAGTGCTGTCTGAACACCTCCATGGATTCCTCGGAGTCATGACAAGGCG
GCAGGGGCTGTAGCTGCTGGTCTAATTCTGGAAAGACCAAAGGAATGGAGTCTTCAGGGGGTGTATCATC
TGAGGCGTCATTGAGGCTAAAGGCGATGCGTACAGGCTTGTCAGCAGGTACCCTGGCTGTGCTGATCATG
GTGCCTGCTTTTTTGTACAAACTTGTGATCCTTGAATTCGAATCGATGGGATCCTGCAAAAAGAACAAGT
AGCTTGTATTCTATAGTGTCACCTAAATCAAGCTTGCTCCGACGTCCCCAGGCAGAATGGCGGTTCCCTA
AACGAGCATTGCTTATATAGACCTCCCATTAGGCACGCCTACCGCCCATTTACGTCAATGGAACGCCCAT
TTGCGTCATTGCCCCTCCCCATTGACGTCAATGGGGATGTACTTGGCAGCCATCGCGGGCCATTTACCGC
CATTGACGTCAATGGGAGTACTGCCAATGTACCCTGGCGTACTTCCAATAGTAATGTACTTGCCAAGTTA
CTATTAATAGATATTGATGTACTGCCAAGTGG
