[The description below was written by a language model from this plasmid's Addgene catalogue record.]
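Description:
MAP3K7CL_pCSdest is an expression clone built on pCSDest, a Gateway destination version of the pCS2-type vector family (backbone about 4.1 kb without insert), catalogued as a mammalian expression vector. It is maintained in E. coli as a high-copy plasmid under ampicillin selection. No feature table is provided, so the origin of replication, polyadenylation signal and recombination sites are not explicitly documented. As the insert was introduced by Gateway cloning, attB-type recombination scars would be expected to flank the coding sequence.

The payload is a 429 bp insert encoding human MAP3K7CL (also known as C21orf7 or TAK1L), a gene located on chromosome 21. No tags, fusion partners or reporters are recorded. The record lists two promoters, CMV and SP6, which serve different purposes. The CMV promoter drives RNA polymerase II transcription when the plasmid is introduced directly into vertebrate cells. The SP6 phage promoter allows the same insert to be transcribed in vitro, producing synthetic mRNA suitable for microinjection into embryos.

This dual arrangement fits the context of the associated publication, a survey of how human chromosome 21 genes affect early development in zebrafish (Danio rerio). The title indicates the plasmid belongs to a set of chromosome 21 clones made for overexpression in zebrafish embryos to look for developmental effects, although the record does not describe the experiments. The depositor's comment gives only a sequence accession, presumably the reference for the cloned cDNA.
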