Addgene plasmid #53808: MAP3K7CL_pCSdest
Depositing lab: Roger Reeves. Depositing organization: Johns Hopkins University and School of Medicine. Publication: Survey of Human Chromosome 21 Gene Expression Effects on Early Development in Danio rerio. Edie S, Zaghloul NA, Leitch CC, Klinedinst DK, Lebron J, Thole JF, McCallion AS, Katsanis N, Reeves RH. G3 (Bethesda). 2018 Jul 2;8(7):2215-2223. doi: 10.1534/g3.118.200144. PubMed 29760202.
Backbone
  Vector backbone: pCSDest
  Backbone manufacturer: Lawson Lab (Addgene Plasmid 22423)
  Backbone size w/o insert (bp): 4095
  Vector type: Mammalian Expression
Growth in bacteria
  Bacterial resistance: Ampicillin, 100 μg/mL
  Growth temperature: 37°C
  Growth strain: Top10
  Copy number: High Copy
Gene/Insert
  Gene/Insert name: MAP3K7CL (alt name: C21orf7)
  Species: H. sapiens (human)
  Insert size (bp): 429
  Entrez Gene: C21orf7 (a.k.a. HC21ORF7, MAP3K7CL, TAK1L, TAKL, TAKL-1, TAKL-2, TAKL-4)
  Promoter: SP6 and CMV
  Cloning method: Gateway Cloning
  Sequencing primers: 5′ CMV-F; 3′ EBV-Rev
Terms and licenses: Academic/Nonprofit Terms; Industry Terms
Depositor comments: AM393774
How to cite: MAP3K7CL_pCSdest was a gift from Roger Reeves (Addgene plasmid # 53808 ; http://n2t.net/addgene:53808 ; RRID:Addgene_53808)
